Addgene plasmid #214997: pLV UBC msTMEM115-3C-3xHA-P2A-eGFP
Purpose: Stably express the GolgiTag (GolgiIP handle) in mammalian cells (mouse ORF). eGFP for cell sorting desired expression levels.
Depositing lab: Wade Harper. Depositing organization: Harvard Medical School. Publication: Spatiotemporal proteomic profiling of cellular responses to NLRP3 agonists. Hollingsworth LR, Veeraraghavan P, Paulo JA, Harper JW. bioRxiv 2024.04.19.590338 10.1101/2024.04.19.590338.
Backbone
  Vector backbone: pLV UBC
  Vector type: Mammalian Expression, Lentiviral
  Selectable markers: eGFP
Growth in bacteria
  Bacterial resistance: Ampicillin, 100 μg/mL
  Growth temperature: 30°C
  Growth strain: NEB Stable
  Copy number: High Copy
Gene/Insert
  Gene/Insert name: TMEM115
  Species: M. musculus (mouse)
  Entrez Gene: Tmem115 (a.k.a. Pl6, Pp6)
  Promoter: UBC
  Tag / fusion protein: 3xHA (C terminal on insert)
  Cloning method: Gibson Cloning
  Sequencing primers: 5′ TTATATAAGGACGCGCCG
Terms and licenses: Academic/Nonprofit Terms; Industry Terms: Not Available to Industry
Depositor comments: Additional data, code, and other details related to this work (Hollingsworth et al. 2024) are available at https://harperlab.pubpub.org/pub/nlrp3/.
How to cite: pLV UBC msTMEM115-3C-3xHA-P2A-eGFP was a gift from Wade Harper (Addgene plasmid # 214997 ; http://n2t.net/addgene:214997 ; RRID:Addgene_214997)
