[The description below was written by a language model from this plasmid's Addgene catalogue record and pLannotate feature annotations shown in this document.]
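Description:
pLV UBC msTMEM115-3C-3xHA-P2A-eGFP is a third-generation-style, self-inactivating HIV-1 lentiviral transfer plasmid for stable expression of a Golgi immunoprecipitation handle ("GolgiTag") in mammalian cells. It is maintained in E. coli through a high-copy ColE1/pUC origin and an ampicillin resistance gene. The backbone also carries an f1 origin, an SV40 origin and poly(A) signal, and residual lac and T7/T3 promoter elements left over from the cloning vector. The viral genome is transcribed from an RSV promoter fused to a truncated 5' LTR. It contains the Ψ packaging signal with an adjoining gag fragment, the RRE for Rev-dependent nuclear export, and the cPPT/CTS. A WPRE that boosts transcript expression and a ΔU3 3' LTR lie downstream of the cargo, so the integrated provirus lacks LTR promoter activity.

The payload is driven by the human ubiquitin C promoter, annotated here as a roughly 400 bp element. It encodes mouse Tmem115, a Golgi-resident membrane protein, with a C-terminal 3xHA epitope tag. According to the construct name, a 3C protease cleavage site sits between the ORF and the tag, and a P2A peptide follows it. These short elements are not individually annotated in the feature table, but the gap between the Tmem115 and EGFP coding sequences would accommodate them. The P2A causes ribosomal skipping, so EGFP is produced as a separate protein from the same transcript.

There is no drug-resistance marker for mammalian cells. Instead, EGFP fluorescence is used to sort transduced cells with the desired expression level. The HA-tagged protein then allows affinity capture of Golgi from these cells, and the 3C site presumably permits protease-mediated release from the tag. The associated work applied the construct in spatial proteomic profiling of cellular responses to NLRP3 agonists.
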