Features (pLannotate 1.2.2; 26 found; start..end, strand, type, name):
    293..361     +  CDS            nef (fragment): NEF_HV1Z2 - Experimental evidence at protein level: Swiss-Prot protein existence level 1. Extracellular Nef protein targets CD4(+) T-lymphocytes for apoptosis by interacting with CXCR4 surface receptors. From Human immunodeficiency virus type 1 group M subtype D (isolate Z2/CDC-Z34) (HIV-1).
    363..596     +  LTR            3' LTR (ΔU3): self-inactivating 3' long terminal repeat (LTR) from HIV-1
    668..789     +  polyA_signal   SV40 poly(A) signal: SV40 polyadenylation signal
    829..964     +  rep_origin     SV40 ori: SV40 origin of replication
    985..1003    -  promoter       T7 promoter: promoter for bacteriophage T7 RNA polymerase
   1011..1166    +  CDS            lacZα (fragment): LacZα fragment of β-galactosidase; lacZ fragment
   1171..1599    +  rep_origin     f1 ori (sequence partly withheld): f1 bacteriophage origin of replication; arrow indicates direction of (+) strand synthesis
   1652..1756    +  promoter       AmpR promoter: bla
   1757..2617    +  CDS            AmpR: β-lactamase; bla; confers resistance to ampicillin, carbenicillin, and related antibiotics
   2788..3376    +  rep_origin     ori: high-copy-number ColE1/pMB1/pBR322/pUC origin of replication
   3559..3651    +  CDS            lacI (fragment): lac repressor; lacI; The lac repressor binds to the lac operator to inhibit transcription in E. coli. This inhibition can be relieved by adding lactose or isopropyl-β-D-thiogalactopyranoside (IPTG).
   3664..3685    +  protein_bind   CAP binding site: CAP binding activates transcription in the presence of cAMP. E. coli catabolite activator protein
   3704..3730    +  promoter       lac promoter (fragment): promoter for the E. coli lac operon
   3738..3754    +  protein_bind   lac operator: The lac repressor binds to the lac operator to inhibit transcription in E. coli. This inhibition can be relieved by adding lactose or isopropyl-β-D-thiogalactopyranoside (IPTG). lac repressor encoded by lacI
   3799..3817    +  promoter       T3 promoter: promoter for bacteriophage T3 RNA polymerase
   3845..4071    +  promoter       RSV promoter: Rous sarcoma virus enhancer/promoter
   4072..4252    +  LTR            5' LTR (truncated): truncated 5' long terminal repeat (LTR) from HIV-1
   4299..4424    +  misc_feature   HIV-1 Ψ: packaging signal of human immunodeficiency virus type 1
   4408..4771    +  CDS            HIV-1 gag (fragment): gag protein from human immunodeficiency virus 1; gag
   4917..5150    +  misc_feature   RRE: The Rev response element (RRE) of HIV-1 allows for Rev-dependent mRNA export from the nucleus to the cytoplasm.
   5527..5627    +  CDS            Rev (fragment): human immunodeficiency virus 1 (HIV-1) Rev protein; rev; enhances nuclear export of unspliced and incompletely spliced viral mRNAs
   5646..5762    +  misc_feature   cPPT/CTS: central polypurine tract and central termination sequence of HIV-1
   5765..6163    +  promoter       UbC promoter: human ubiquitin C promoter
   6234..7283    +  CDS            Tmem115: TM115_MOUSE - Also known as Pl6 From Mus musculus (Mouse).
   7461..8180    +  CDS            EGFP: the original enhanced GFP (Yang et al., 1996) mammalian codon-optimized
   8196..276     +  misc_feature   WPRE (across the origin): woodchuck hepatitis virus posttranscriptional regulatory element
>Addgene plasmid #214997 | pLV UBC msTMEM115-3C-3xHA-P2A-eGFP | addgene full sequence | sequence record 431712 | Addgene NGS Result
AACTCATCGCCGCCTGCCTTGCCCGCTGCTGGACAGGGGCTCGGCTGTTGGGCACTGACAATTCCGTGGT
GTTGTCGGGGAAGCTGACGTCCTTTCCATGGCTGCTCGCCTGTGTTGCCACCTGGATTCTGCGCGGGACG
TCCTTCTGCTACGTCCCTTCGGCCCTCAATCCAGCGGACCTTCCTTCCCGCGGCCTGCTGCCGGCTCTGC
GGCCTCTTCCGCGTCTTCGCCTTCGCCCTCAGACGAGTCGGATCTCCCTTTGGGCCGCCTCCCCGCCTGG
AATTCGAGCTCGGTACCTTTAAGACCAATGACTTACAAGGCAGCTGTAGATCTTAGCCACTTTTTAAAAG
AAAAGGGGGGACTGGAAGGGCTAATTCACTCCCAACGAAGACAAGATCTGCTTTTTGCTTGTACTGGGTC
TCTCTGGTTAGACCAGATCTGAGCCTGGGAGCTCTCTGGCTAACTAGGGAACCCACTGCTTAAGCCTCAA
TAAAGCTTGCCTTGAGTGCTTCAAGTAGTGTGTGCCCGTCTGTTGTGTGACTCTGGTAACTAGAGATCCC
TCAGACCCTTTTAGTCAGTGTGGAAAATCTCTAGCAGTAGTAGTTCATGTCATCTTATTATTCAGTATTT
ATAACTTGCAAAGAAATGAATATCAGAGAGTGAGAGGAACTTGTTTATTGCAGCTTATAATGGTTACAAA
TAAAGCAATAGCATCACAAATTTCACAAATAAAGCATTTTTTTCACTGCATTCTAGTTGTGGTTTGTCCA
AACTCATCAATGTATCTTATCATGTCTGGCTCTAGCTATCCCGCCCCTAACTCCGCCCATCCCGCCCCTA
ACTCCGCCCAGTTCCGCCCATTCTCCGCCCCATGGCTGACTAATTTTTTTTATTTATGCAGAGGCCGAGG
CCGCCTCGGCCTCTGAGCTATTCCAGAAGTAGTGAGGAGGCTTTTTTGGAGGCCTAGGGACGTACCCAAT
TCGCCCTATAGTGAGTCGTATTACGCGCGCTCACTGGCCGTCGTTTTACAACGTCGTGACTGGGAAAACC
CTGGCGTTACCCAACTTAATCGCCTTGCAGCACATCCCCCTTTCGCCAGCTGGCGTAATAGCGAAGAGGC
CCGCACCGATCGCCCTTCCCAACAGTTGCGCAGCCTGAATGGCGAATGGG
[124 nt withheld, positions 1171-1294]
C
[91 nt withheld, positions 1296-1386]
A
[49 nt withheld, positions 1388-1436]
CCTTTGACGTTGGAGTCCACGTTCTTT
[37 nt withheld, positions 1464-1500]
ACCCTATCTCGGTCTATTCTTTTGATTTATAAGGGATTTTGCCGATTTCGGCCTATTGGTTAAAAAATGA
GCTGATTTAACAAAAATTTAACGCGAATTTTAACAAAATATTAACGCTTACAATTTAGGTGGCACTTTTC
GGGGAAATGTGCGCGGAACCCCTATTTGTTTATTTTTCTAAATACATTCAAATATGTATCCGCTCATGAG
ACAATAACCCTGATAAATGCTTCAATAATATTGAAAAAGGAAGAGTATGAGTATTCAACATTTCCGTGTC
GCCCTTATTCCCTTTTTTGCGGCATTTTGCCTTCCTGTTTTTGCTCACCCAGAAACGCTGGTGAAAGTAA
AAGATGCTGAAGATCAGTTGGGTGCACGAGTGGGTTACATCGAACTGGATCTCAACAGCGGTAAGATCCT
TGAGAGTTTTCGCCCCGAAGAACGTTTTCCAATGATGAGCACTTTTAAAGTTCTGCTATGTGGCGCGGTA
TTATCCCGTATTGACGCCGGGCAAGAGCAACTCGGTCGCCGCATACACTATTCTCAGAATGACTTGGTTG
AGTACTCACCAGTCACAGAAAAGCATCTTACGGATGGCATGACAGTAAGAGAATTATGCAGTGCTGCCAT
AACCATGAGTGATAACACTGCGGCCAACTTACTTCTGACAACGATCGGAGGACCGAAGGAGCTAACCGCT
TTTTTGCACAACATGGGAGATCATGTAACTCGCCTTGATCGTTGGGAACCGGAGCTGAATGAAGCCATAC
CAAACGACGAGCGTGACACCACGATGCCTGTAGCAATGGCAACAACGTTGCGCAAACTATTAACTGGCGA
ACTACTTACTCTAGCTTCCCGGCAACAATTAATAGACTGGATGGAGGCGGATAAAGTTGCAGGACCACTT
CTGCGCTCGGCCCTTCCGGCTGGCTGGTTTATTGCTGATAAATCTGGAGCCGGTGAGCGTGGGTCTCGCG
GTATCATTGCAGCACTGGGGCCAGATGGTAAGCCCTCCCGTATCGTAGTTATCTACACGACGGGGAGTCA
GGCAACTATGGATGAACGAAATAGACAGATCGCTGAGATAGGTGCCTCACTGATTAAGCATTGGTAACTG
TCAGACCAAGTTTACTCATATATACTTTAGATTGATTTAAAACTTCATTTTTAATTTAAAAGGATCTAGG
TGAAGATCCTTTTTGATAATCTCATGACCAAAATCCCTTAACGTGAGTTTTCGTTCCACTGAGCGTCAGA
CCCCGTAGAAAAGATCAAAGGATCTTCTTGAGATCCTTTTTTTCTGCGCGTAATCTGCTGCTTGCAAACA
AAAAAACCACCGCTACCAGCGGTGGTTTGTTTGCCGGATCAAGAGCTACCAACTCTTTTTCCGAAGGTAA
CTGGCTTCAGCAGAGCGCAGATACCAAATACTGTTCTTCTAGTGTAGCCGTAGTTAGGCCACCACTTCAA
GAACTCTGTAGCACCGCCTACATACCTCGCTCTGCTAATCCTGTTACCAGTGGCTGCTGCCAGTGGCGAT
AAGTCGTGTCTTACCGGGTTGGACTCAAGACGATAGTTACCGGATAAGGCGCAGCGGTCGGGCTGAACGG
GGGGTTCGTGCACACAGCCCAGCTTGGAGCGAACGACCTACACCGAACTGAGATACCTACAGCGTGAGCT
ATGAGAAAGCGCCACGCTTCCCGAAGGGAGAAAGGCGGACAGGTATCCGGTAAGCGGCAGGGTCGGAACA
GGAGAGCGCACGAGGGAGCTTCCAGGGGGAAACGCCTGGTATCTTTATAGTCCTGTCGGGTTTCGCCACC
TCTGACTTGAGCGTCGATTTTTGTGATGCTCGTCAGGGGGGCGGAGCCTATGGAAAAACGCCAGCAACGC
GGCCTTTTTACGGTTCCTGGCCTTTTGCTGGCCTTTTGCTCACATGTTCTTTCCTGCGTTATCCCCTGAT
TCTGTGGATAACCGTATTACCGCCTTTGAGTGAGCTGATACCGCTCGCCGCAGCCGAACGACCGAGCGCA
GCGAGTCAGTGAGCGAGGAAGCGGAAGAGCGCCCAATACGCAAACCGCCTCTCCCCGCGCGTTGGCCGAT
TCATTAATGCAGCTGGCACGACAGGTTTCCCGACTGGAAAGCGGGCAGTGAGCGCAACGCAATTAATGTG
AGTTAGCTCACTCATTAGGCACCCCAGGCTTTCCACTTTATGCTTCCGGCTCGTATGTTGTGTGGAATTG
TGAGCGGATAACAATTTCACACAGGAAACAGCTATGACCATGATTACGCCAAGCGCGCAATTAACCCTCA
CTAAAGGGAACAAAAGCTGGAGCTGCAAGCTTAATGTAGTCTTATGCAATACTCTTGTAGTCTTGCAACA
TGGTAACGATGAGTTAGCAACATGCCTTACAAGGAGAGAAAAAGCACCGTGCATGCCGATTGGTGGAAGT
AAGGTGGTACGATCGTGCCTTATTAGGAAGGCAACAGACGGGTCTGACATGGATTGGACGAACCACTGAA
TTGCCGCATTGCAGAGATATTGTATTTAAGTGCCTAGCTCGATACATAAACGGGTCTCTCTGGTTAGACC
AGATCTGAGCCTGGGAGCTCTCTGGCTAACTAGGGAACCCACTGCTTAAGCCTCAATAAAGCTTGCCTTG
AGTGCTTCAAGTAGTGTGTGCCCGTCTGTTGTGTGACTCTGGTAACTAGAGATCCCTCAGACCCTTTTAG
TCAGTGTGGAAAATCTCTAGCAGTGGCGCCCGAACAGGGACTTGAAAGCGAAAGGGAAACCAGAGGAGCT
CTCTCGACGCAGGACTCGGCTTGCTGAAGCGCGCACGGCAAGAGGCGAGGGGCGGCGACTGGTGAGTACG
CCAAAAATTTTGACTAGCGGAGGCTAGAAGGAGAGAGATGGGTGCGAGAGCGTCAGTATTAAGCGGGGGA
GAATTAGATCGCGATGGGAAAAAATTCGGTTAAGGCCAGGGGGAAAGAAAAAATATAAATTAAAACATAT
AGTATGGGCAAGCAGGGAGCTAGAACGATTCGCAGTTAATCCTGGCCTGTTAGAAACATCAGAAGGCTGT
AGACAAATACTGGGACAGCTACAACCATCCCTTCAGACAGGATCAGAAGAACTTAGATCATTATATAATA
CAGTAGCAACCCTCTATTGTGTGCATCAAAGGATAGAGATAAAAGACACCAAGGAAGCTTTAGACAAGAT
AGAGGAAGAGCAAAACAAAAGTAAGACCACCGCACAGCAAGCGGCCGCTGATCTTCAGACCTGGAGGAGG
AGATATGAGGGACAATTGGAGAAGTGAATTATATAAATATAAAGTAGTAAAAATTGAACCATTAGGAGTA
GCACCCACCAAGGCAAAGAGAAGAGTGGTGCAGAGAGAAAAAAGAGCAGTGGGAATAGGAGCTTTGTTCC
TTGGGTTCTTGGGAGCAGCAGGAAGCACTATGGGCGCAGCGTCAATGACGCTGACGGTACAGGCCAGACA
ATTATTGTCTGGTATAGTGCAGCAGCAGAACAATTTGCTGAGGGCTATTGAGGCGCAACAGCATCTGTTG
CAACTCACAGTCTGGGGCATCAAGCAGCTCCAGGCAAGAATCCTGGCTGTGGAAAGATACCTAAAGGATC
AACAGCTCCTGGGGATTTGGGGTTGCTCTGGAAAACTCATTTGCACCACTGCTGTGCCTTGGAATGCTAG
TTGGAGTAATAAATCTCTGGAACAGATTTGGAATCACACGACCTGGATGGAGTGGGACAGAGAAATTAAC
AATTACACAAGCTTAATACACTCCTTAATTGAAGAATCGCAAAACCAGCAAGAAAAGAATGAACAAGAAT
TATTGGAATTAGATAAATGGGCAAGTTTGTGGAATTGGTTTAACATAACAAATTGGCTGTGGTATATAAA
ATTATTCATAATGATAGTAGGAGGCTTGGTAGGTTTAAGAATAGTTTTTGCTGTACTTTCTATAGTGAAT
AGAGTTAGGCAGGGATATTCACCATTATCGTTTCAGACCCACCTCCCAACCCCGAGGGGACCCGACAGGC
CCGAAGGAATAGAAGAAGAAGGTGGAGAGAGAGACAGAGACAGATCCATTCGATTAGTGAACGGATCTCG
ACGGTATCGGTTAACTTTTAAAAGAAAAGGGGGGATTGGGGGGTATAGTGCAGGGGAAAGAATAGTAGAC
ATAATAGCAACAGACATACAAACTAAAGAATTACAAAAACAAATTACAAAATTCAAAATTTTATGGCCTC
CGCGCCGGGTTTTGGCGCCTCCCGCGGGCGCCCCCCTCCTCACGGCGAGCGCTGCCACGTCAGACGAAGG
GCGCAGCGAGCGTCCTGATCCTTCCGCCCGGACGCTCAGGACAGCGGCCCGCTGCTCATAAGACTCGGCC
TTAGAACCCCAGTATCAGCAGAAGGACATTTTAGGACGGGACTTGGGTGACTCTAGGGCACTGGTTTTCT
TTCCAGAGAGCGGAACAGGCGAGGAAAAGTAGTCCCTTCTCGGCGATTCTGCGGAGGGATCTCCGTGGGG
CGGTGAACGCCGATGATTATATAAGGACGCGCCGGGTGTGGCACAGCTAGTTCCGTCGCAGCCGGGATTT
GGGTCGCGGTTCTTGTTTGTGGATCGCTGTGATCGTCACTTGGGGAGACGCCATCCACGCTGTTTTGACC
TCCATAGAAGACACCGACGCTAGCGGATCCACCGGTCGCCACCATGCAAAGGGCCTTGCCAGGAGCCAGA
CAACACCTAGGTGCTATCTTGGCATCCGCGTCCGTCGTTGTTAAGGCACTCTGTGCTGTTGTACTCTTCC
TTTATCTCCTTTCCTTCGCTGTTGACACTGGTTGTCTCGCCGTCACTCCTGGTTACCTCTTCCCACCCAA
TTTCTGGATCTGGACACTCGCTACTCACGGACTAATGGAGCAACACGTTTGGGACGTCGCCATCTCCTTG
GCAACTGTCGTTGTTGCAGGTAGGTTGCTAGAGCCCCTTTGGGGAGCTTTGGAGCTTCTAATATTCTTCT
CAGTCGTCAATGTTTCTGTAGGATTGCTCGGGGCCCTCGCATATCTCCTCACATACATGGCATCTTTCAA
TCTTGTTTACCTCTTCACTATCCGAATCCACGGAGCCCTCGGGTTCCTTGGCGGTGTACTCGTAGCATTG
AAGCAAACAATGGGTGACTGTGTTGTCCTTCGGGTTCCTCAAGTCCGAGTCTCAGTAGTCCCCATGCTCT
TGCTAGCACTATTGCTCCTTTTGAGACTTGCCACTTTGCTACAATCTCCTGCTCTTGCCTCATACGGTTT
CGGACTCCTCTCCTCTTGGGTTTACTTGAGGTTCTACCAAAGGCACTCTAGAGGGAGAGGAGACATGGCC
GACCACTTCGCTTTCGCCACATTCTTCCCCGAGATCCTTCAACCCGTCGTTGGACTTTTGGCCAATTTGG
TTCACGGACTACTTGTTAAGGTAAAGATCTGTCAAAAGACTGTAAAGAGGTACGACGTTGGGGCCCCAAG
TTCCATCACAATCAGTTTGCCAGGGACAGACCCACAAGACGCAGAGCGTAGGAGACAACTTGCTCTTAAG
GCATTGAATGAGAGGCTTAAGCGGGTAGAGGACCAATCTGCTTGGCCCTCTATGGACGACGACGAGGAAG
AGGCCGGGGCAAAGACTGACTCTCCACTCCCTCTCGAGGAAGCCTCAACTCCACCCGGAAAGGTTACAGT
ACCCGAGTCCAGCTTGATCACTTTGGAGACGGCTCCCTTGTTGCTTGAGGTGCTCTTTCAGGGACCCTAC
CCGTATGATGTTCCGGATTACGCTGGCTATCCCTACGACGTGCCCGACTATGCCGGGTACCCCTATGACG
TCCCAGACTACGCAGGATCCGGCGCAACAAACTTCTCTCTGCTGAAACAAGCCGGAGATGTCGAAGAGAA
TCCTGGACCGATGGTGAGCAAGGGCGAGGAGCTGTTCACCGGGGTGGTGCCCATCCTGGTCGAGCTGGAC
GGCGACGTAAACGGCCACAAGTTCAGCGTGTCCGGCGAGGGCGAGGGCGATGCCACCTACGGCAAGCTGA
CCCTGAAGTTCATCTGCACCACCGGCAAGCTGCCCGTGCCCTGGCCCACCCTCGTGACCACCCTGACCTA
CGGCGTGCAGTGCTTCAGCCGCTACCCCGACCACATGAAGCAGCACGACTTCTTCAAGTCCGCCATGCCC
GAAGGCTACGTCCAGGAGCGCACCATCTTCTTCAAGGACGACGGCAACTACAAGACCCGCGCCGAGGTGA
AGTTCGAGGGCGACACCCTGGTGAACCGCATCGAGCTGAAGGGCATCGACTTCAAGGAGGACGGCAACAT
CCTGGGGCACAAGCTGGAGTACAACTACAACAGCCACAACGTCTATATCATGGCCGACAAGCAGAAGAAC
GGCATCAAGGTGAACTTCAAGATCCGCCACAACATCGAGGACGGCAGCGTGCAGCTCGCCGACCACTACC
AGCAGAACACCCCCATCGGCGACGGCCCCGTGCTGCTGCCCGACAACCACTACCTGAGCACCCAGTCCGC
CCTGAGCAAAGACCCCAACGAGAAGCGCGATCACATGGTCCTGCTGGAGTTCGTGACCGCCGCCGGGATC
ACTCTCGGCATGGACGAGCTGTACAAGTAAAGCGGCCGCGTCGACAATCAACCTCTGGATTACAAAATTT
GTGAAAGATTGACTGGTATTCTTAACTATGTTGCTCCTTTTACGCTATGTGGATACGCTGCTTTAATGCC
TTTGTATCATGCTATTGCTTCCCGTATGGCTTTCATTTTCTCCTCCTTGTATAAATCCTGGTTGCTGTCT
CTTTATGAGGAGTTGTGGCCCGTTGTCAGGCAACGTGGCGTGGTGTGCACTGTGTTTGCTGACGCAACCC
CCACTGGTTGGGGCATTGCCACCACCTGTCAGCTCCTTTCCGGGACTTTCGCTTTCCCCCTCCCTATTGC
CACGGCGG
