>Addgene plasmid #214997 | pLV UBC msTMEM115-3C-3xHA-P2A-eGFP | depositor partial sequence | sequence record 419286 | Insert: msTMEM115-3C-3xHA-P2A-eGFP
ATGCAAAGGGCCTTGCCAGGAGCCAGACAACACCTAGGTGCTATCTTGGCATCCGCGTCCGTCGTTGTTA
AGGCACTCTGTGCTGTTGTACTCTTCCTTTATCTCCTTTCCTTCGCTGTTGACACTGGTTGTCTCGCCGT
CACTCCTGGTTACCTCTTCCCACCCAATTTCTGGATCTGGACACTCGCTACTCACGGACTAATGGAGCAA
CACGTTTGGGACGTCGCCATCTCCTTGGCAACTGTCGTTGTTGCAGGTAGGTTGCTAGAGCCCCTTTGGG
GAGCTTTGGAGCTTCTAATATTCTTCTCAGTCGTCAATGTTTCTGTAGGATTGCTCGGGGCCCTCGCATA
TCTCCTCACATACATGGCATCTTTCAATCTTGTTTACCTCTTCACTATCCGAATCCACGGAGCCCTCGGG
TTCCTTGGCGGTGTACTCGTAGCATTGAAGCAAACAATGGGTGACTGTGTTGTCCTTCGGGTTCCTCAAG
TCCGAGTCTCAGTAGTCCCCATGCTCTTGCTAGCACTATTGCTCCTTTTGAGACTTGCCACTTTGCTACA
ATCTCCTGCTCTTGCCTCATACGGTTTCGGACTCCTCTCCTCTTGGGTTTACTTGAGGTTCTACCAAAGG
CACTCTAGAGGGAGAGGAGACATGGCCGACCACTTCGCTTTCGCCACATTCTTCCCCGAGATCCTTCAAC
CCGTCGTTGGACTTTTGGCCAATTTGGTTCACGGACTACTTGTTAAGGTAAAGATCTGTCAAAAGACTGT
AAAGAGGTACGACGTTGGGGCCCCAAGTTCCATCACAATCAGTTTGCCAGGGACAGACCCACAAGACGCA
GAGCGTAGGAGACAACTTGCTCTTAAGGCATTGAATGAGAGGCTTAAGCGGGTAGAGGACCAATCTGCTT
GGCCCTCTATGGACGACGACGAGGAAGAGGCCGGGGCAAAGACTGACTCTCCACTCCCTCTCGAGGAAGC
CTCAACTCCACCCGGAAAGGTTACAGTACCCGAGTCCAGCTTGATCACTTTGGAGACGGCTCCCTTGTTG
CTTGAGGTGCTCTTTCAGGGACCCTACCCGTATGATGTTCCGGATTACGCTGGCTATCCCTACGACGTGC
CCGACTATGCCGGGTACCCCTATGACGTCCCAGACTACGCAGGATCCGGCGCAACAAACTTCTCTCTGCT
GAAACAAGCCGGAGATGTCGAAGAGAATCCTGGACCGATGGTGAGCAAGGGCGAGGAGCTGTTCACCGGG
GTGGTGCCCATCCTGGTCGAGCTGGACGGCGACGTAAACGGCCACAAGTTCAGCGTGTCCGGCGAGGGCG
AGGGCGATGCCACCTACGGCAAGCTGACCCTGAAGTTCATCTGCACCACCGGCAAGCTGCCCGTGCCCTG
GCCCACCCTCGTGACCACCCTGACCTACGGCGTGCAGTGCTTCAGCCGCTACCCCGACCACATGAAGCAG
CACGACTTCTTCAAGTCCGCCATGCCCGAAGGCTACGTCCAGGAGCGCACCATCTTCTTCAAGGACGACG
GCAACTACAAGACCCGCGCCGAGGTGAAGTTCGAGGGCGACACCCTGGTGAACCGCATCGAGCTGAAGGG
CATCGACTTCAAGGAGGACGGCAACATCCTGGGGCACAAGCTGGAGTACAACTACAACAGCCACAACGTC
TATATCATGGCCGACAAGCAGAAGAACGGCATCAAGGTGAACTTCAAGATCCGCCACAACATCGAGGACG
GCAGCGTGCAGCTCGCCGACCACTACCAGCAGAACACCCCCATCGGCGACGGCCCCGTGCTGCTGCCCGA
CAACCACTACCTGAGCACCCAGTCCGCCCTGAGCAAAGACCCCAACGAGAAGCGCGATCACATGGTCCTG
CTGGAGTTCGTGACCGCCGCCGGGATCACTCTCGGCATGGACGAGCTGTACAAGTAA
